Addgene plasmid #117596: pEPOR2KN0024
Purpose: Level2 MoClo construct, containing level1 plant expression cassettes for Sp-eCas9 1.0(pEPOR1CB0010) and sgRNA_NbPDS+1 mismatch(pEPOR1CB019)
Depositing lab: Nicola Patron. Depositing organization: Earlham Institute. Publication: Comparison of efficiency and specificity of CRISPR-associated (Cas) nucleases in plants: An expanded toolkit for precision genome engineering. Raitskin O, Schudoma C, West A, Patron NJ. PLoS One. 2019 Feb 27;14(2):e0211598. doi: 10.1371/journal.pone.0211598. eCollection 2019. PubMed 30811422.
Backbone
  Vector backbone: pICSL4723
  Vector type: Plant Expression
Growth in bacteria
  Bacterial resistance: Kanamycin, 50 μg/mL
  Growth temperature: 37°C
  Growth strain: DH5alpha
  Copy number: High Copy
Gene/Insert
  Gene/Insert name: [35S:Sp-eCas9 1.0(pEPOR1CB0010) ] +[AtU6-26:sgRNA]
  Species: Synthetic
  Cloning method: Restriction Enzyme; 5′ cloning site BpiI (destroyed during cloning); 3′ cloning site BpiI (destroyed during cloning)
Terms and licenses: Academic/Nonprofit Terms; Industry Terms: Not Available to Industry
Depositor comments: Please visit https://www.biorxiv.org/content/early/2018/09/20/422766 for BioRxiv preprint
How to cite: pEPOR2KN0024 was a gift from Nicola Patron (Addgene plasmid # 117596 ; http://n2t.net/addgene:117596 ; RRID:Addgene_117596)
