[The description below was written by a language model from this plasmid's Addgene catalogue record and pLannotate feature annotations shown in this document.]
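Description:
pEPOR2KN0024 is a Level 2 MoClo (Golden Gate) binary vector for plant expression, built on the pICSL4723 backbone by assembling two Level 1 transcription units through BpiI sites that were destroyed during cloning. The 11.3 kb plasmid carries nopaline-type left and right T-DNA border repeats flanking the payload, which suits it to Agrobacterium-mediated delivery into plant cells. Outside the borders, a high-copy ColE1/pUC-type origin supports propagation in E. coli, while the pVS1 oriV with its RepA replication and StaA stability proteins allows maintenance in Agrobacterium. Bacterial selection is by kanamycin, through an aminoglycoside phosphotransferase gene driven by a bla promoter. No plant selectable marker is annotated within the T-DNA.

The first cassette uses an enhanced CaMV 35S promoter with a duplicated enhancer and the TMV Ω translational leader to drive Sp-eCas9 1.0, an enhanced-specificity variant of Streptococcus pyogenes Cas9, ending in the NOS terminator. The feature table also places an EYFP coding sequence immediately downstream of Cas9 and before the terminator, suggesting a fluorescent fusion or reporter for monitoring nuclease expression, although the catalogue entry does not mention it or describe how the two are linked. The second cassette expresses a single guide RNA on the S. pyogenes scaffold from the Arabidopsis U6-26 promoter, according to the catalogue; this promoter was not picked up by the automated annotation. The guide targets NbPDS (presumably the Nicotiana benthamiana phytoene desaturase gene) but carries one deliberate mismatch. The construct therefore serves to test how well eCas9 1.0 discriminates against imperfectly matched targets, as part of a comparison of the efficiency and specificity of Cas nucleases in plants.
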