Features (pLannotate 1.2.2; 16 found; start..end, strand, type, name):
    127..803     +  promoter       CaMV 35S promoter (enhanced): cauliflower mosaic virus 35S promoter with a duplicated enhancer region
    828..881     +  misc_feature   TMV Ω: translational enhancer from the tobacco mosaic virus 5'-leader sequence (Gallie et al., 1988)
    890..4993    +  CDS            Cas9: Cas9 (Csn1) endonuclease from the Streptococcus pyogenes Type II CRISPR/Cas system generates RNA-guided double strand breaks in DNA
   5033..5749    +  CDS            EYFP: EYFP is a basic (constitutively fluorescent) green/yellow fluorescent protein published in 1996, derived from Aequorea victoria. It is reported to be a very rapidly-maturing weak dimer with high acid sensitivity.
   5765..6017    +  terminator     NOS terminator: nopaline synthase terminator and poly(A) signal
   6269..6344    +  misc_RNA       gRNA scaffold: guide RNA scaffold for the Streptococcus pyogenes CRISPR/Cas9 system
   6356..6377    -  protein_bind   attB2 (fragment): mutant version of attB; recombination site for the Gateway® BP reaction BP Clonase™
   6449..6473    +  misc_feature   RB T-DNA repeat: right border repeat from nopaline C58 T-DNA
   6782..7411    +  CDS            pVS1 StaA: stability protein from the Pseudomonas plasmid pVS1 (Heeb et al., 2000)
   7840..8913    +  CDS            pVS1 RepA: replication protein from the Pseudomonas plasmid pVS1 (Heeb et al., 2000)
   8979..9173    +  rep_origin     pVS1 oriV: origin of replication for the Pseudomonas plasmid pVS1 (Heeb et al., 2000)
   9235..9303    +  promoter       AmpR promoter (fragment): bla
   9381..9485    +  promoter       AmpR promoter: bla
   9486..10280   +  CDS            KanR: aminoglycoside phosphotransferase; aphA-3; confers resistance to kanamycin
  10451..11039   +  rep_origin     ori: high-copy-number ColE1/pMB1/pBR322/pUC origin of replication
  11175..11199   +  misc_feature   LB T-DNA repeat: left border repeat from nopaline C58 T-DNA
>Addgene plasmid #117596 | pEPOR2KN0024 | addgene full sequence | sequence record 228300 | Addgene NGS Result
GAACACTCTGTGCCGATGTATCACCTCTCGCAAGAATTCAAGCTTGGAGGTCAACATGGTGGAGCACGAC
ACTCTGGTCTACTCCAAAAATGTCAAAGATACAGTCTCAGAAGATCAAAGGGCTATTGAGACTTTTCAAC
AAAGGATAATTTCGGGAAACCTCCTCGGATTCCATTGCCCAGCTATCTGTCACTTCATCGAAAGGACAGT
AGAAAAGGAAGGTGGCTCCTACAAATGCCATCATTGCGATAAAGGAAAGGCTATCATTCAAGATCTCTCT
GCCGACAGTGGTCCCAAAGATGGACCCCCACCCACGAGGAGCATCGTGGAAAAAGAAGAGGTTCCAACCA
CGTCTACAAAGCAAGTGGATTGATGTGATAACATGGTGGAGCACGACACTCTGGTCTACTCCAAAAATGT
CAAAGATACAGTCTCAGAAGATCAAAGGGCTATTGAGACTTTTCAACAAAGGATAATTTCGGGAAACCTC
CTCGGATTCCATTGCCCAGCTATCTGTCACTTCATCGAAAGGACAGTAGAAAAGGAAGGTGGCTCCTACA
AATGCCATCATTGCGATAAAGGAAAGGCTATCATTCAAGATCTCTCTGCCGACAGTGGTCCCAAAGATGG
ACCCCCACCCACGAGGAGCATCGTGGAAAAAGAAGAGGTTCCAACCACGTCTACAAAGCAAGTGGATTGA
TGTGACATCTCCACTGACGTAAGGGATGACGCACAATCCCACTATCCTTCGCAAGACCCTTCCTCTATAT
AAGGAAGTTCATTTCATTTGGAGAGGACACGCTCGAGTATAAGAGCTCATTTTTACAACAATTACCAACA
ACAACAAACAACAAACAACATTACAATTACATTTACAATTATCGATACAATGGACAAGAAGTACTCCATT
GGGCTCGATATCGGCACAAACAGCGTCGGCTGGGCCGTCATTACGGACGAGTACAAGGTGCCGAGCAAAA
AATTCAAAGTTCTGGGCAATACCGATCGCCACAGCATAAAGAAGAACCTCATTGGCGCCCTCCTGTTCGA
CTCCGGGGAGACGGCCGAAGCCACGCGGCTCAAAAGAACAGCACGGCGCAGATATACCCGCAGAAAGAAT
CGGATCTGCTACCTGCAGGAGATCTTTAGTAATGAGATGGCTAAGGTGGATGACTCTTTCTTCCATAGGC
TGGAGGAGTCCTTTTTGGTGGAGGAGGATAAAAAGCACGAGCGCCACCCAATCTTTGGCAATATCGTGGA
CGAGGTGGCGTACCATGAAAAGTACCCAACCATATATCATCTGAGGAAGAAGCTTGTAGACAGTACTGAT
AAGGCTGACTTGCGGTTGATCTATCTCGCGCTGGCGCATATGATCAAATTTCGGGGACACTTCCTCATCG
AGGGGGACCTGAACCCAGACAACAGCGATGTCGACAAACTCTTTATCCAACTGGTTCAGACTTACAATCA
GCTTTTCGAAGAGAACCCGATCAACGCATCCGGAGTTGACGCCAAAGCAATCCTGAGCGCTAGGCTGTCC
AAATCCCGGCGGCTCGAAAACCTCATCGCACAGCTCCCTGGGGAGAAGAAGAACGGCCTGTTTGGTAATC
TTATCGCCCTGTCACTCGGGCTGACCCCCAACTTTAAATCTAACTTCGACCTGGCCGAAGATGCCAAGCT
TCAACTGAGCAAAGACACCTACGATGATGATCTCGACAATCTGCTGGCCCAGATCGGCGACCAGTACGCA
GACCTTTTTTTGGCGGCAAAGAACCTGTCAGACGCCATTCTGCTGAGTGATATTCTGCGAGTGAACACGG
AGATCACCAAAGCTCCGCTGAGCGCTAGTATGATCAAGCGCTATGATGAGCACCACCAAGACTTGACTTT
GCTGAAGGCCCTTGTCAGACAGCAACTGCCTGAGAAGTACAAGGAAATTTTCTTCGATCAGTCTAAAAAT
GGCTACGCCGGATACATTGACGGCGGAGCAAGCCAGGAGGAATTTTACAAATTTATTAAGCCCATCTTGG
AAAAAATGGACGGCACCGAGGAGCTGCTGGTAAAGCTTAACAGAGAAGATCTGTTGCGCAAACAGCGCAC
TTTCGACAATGGAAGCATCCCCCACCAGATTCACCTGGGCGAACTGCACGCTATCCTCAGGCGGCAAGAG
GATTTCTACCCCTTTTTGAAAGATAACAGGGAAAAGATTGAGAAAATCCTCACATTTCGGATACCCTACT
ATGTAGGCCCCCTCGCCCGGGGAAATTCCAGATTCGCGTGGATGACTCGCAAATCAGAAGAGACTATCAC
TCCCTGGAACTTCGAGGAAGTCGTGGATAAGGGGGCCTCTGCCCAGTCCTTCATCGAAAGGATGACTAAC
TTTGATAAAAATCTGCCTAACGAAAAGGTGCTTCCTAAACACTCTCTGCTGTACGAGTACTTCACAGTTT
ATAACGAGCTCACCAAGGTCAAATACGTCACAGAAGGGATGAGAAAGCCAGCATTCCTGTCTGGAGAGCA
GAAGAAAGCTATCGTGGACCTCCTCTTCAAGACGAACCGGAAAGTTACCGTGAAACAGCTCAAAGAAGAT
TATTTCAAAAAGATTGAATGTTTCGACTCTGTTGAAATCAGCGGAGTGGAGGATCGCTTCAACGCATCCC
TGGGAACGTATCACGATCTCCTGAAAATCATTAAAGACAAGGACTTCCTGGACAATGAGGAGAACGAGGA
CATTCTTGAGGACATTGTCCTCACCCTTACGTTGTTTGAAGATAGGGAGATGATTGAAGAACGCTTGAAA
ACTTACGCTCATCTCTTCGACGACAAAGTCATGAAACAGCTCAAGAGGCGCCGATATACAGGATGGGGGC
GGCTGTCAAGAAAACTGATCAATGGGATCCGAGACAAGCAGAGTGGAAAGACAATCCTGGATTTTCTTAA
GTCCGATGGATTTGCCAACCGGAACTTCATGCAGTTGATCCATGATGACTCTCTCACCTTTAAGGAGGAC
ATCCAGAAAGCACAAGTTTCTGGCCAGGGGGACAGTCTCCACGAGCACATCGCTAATCTTGCAGGTAGCC
CAGCTATCAAAAAGGGAATACTGCAGACCGTTAAGGTCGTGGATGAACTCGTCAAAGTAATGGGAAGGCA
TAAGCCCGAGAATATCGTTATCGAGATGGCCCGAGAGAACCAAACTACCCAGAAGGGACAGAAGAACAGT
AGGGAAAGGATGAAGAGGATTGAAGAGGGTATAAAAGAACTGGGGTCCCAAATCCTTAAGGAACACCCAG
TTGAAAACACCCAGCTTCAGAATGAGGCGCTCTACCTGTACTACCTGCAGAACGGCAGGGACATGTACGT
GGATCAGGAACTGGACATCAATCGGCTCTCCGACTACGACGTGGATCATATCGTGCCCCAGTCTTTTCTC
AAAGATGATTCTATTGATAATAAAGTGTTGACAAGATCCGATAAAAATAGAGGGAAGAGTGATAACGTCC
CCTCAGAAGAAGTTGTCAAGAAAATGAAAAATTATTGGCGGCAGCTGCTGAACGCCAAACTGATCACACA
ACGGAAGTTCGATAATCTGACTAAGGCTGAACGAGGTGGCCTGTCTGAGTTGGATAAAGCCGGCTTCATC
AAAAGGCAGCTTGTTGAGACACGCCAGATCACCAAGCACGTGGCCCAAATTCTCGATTCACGCATGAACA
CCAAGTACGATGAAAATGACAAACTGATTCGAGAGGTGAAAGTTATTACTCTGAAGTCTAAGCTGGTTTC
AGATTTCAGAAAGGACTTTCAGTTTTATAAGGTGAGAGAGATCAACAATTACCACCATGCGCATGATGCC
TACCTGAATGCAGTGGTAGGCACTGCACTTATCAAAAAATATCCCGCGCTTGAATCTGAATTTGTTTACG
GAGACTATAAAGTGTACGATGTTAGGAAAATGATCGCAAAGTCTGAGCAGGAAATAGGCAAGGCCACCGC
TAAGTACTTCTTTTACAGCAATATTATGAATTTTTTCAAGACCGAGATTACACTGGCCAATGGAGAGATT
CGGAAGGCACCACTTATCGAAACAAACGGAGAAACAGGAGAAATCGTGTGGGACAAGGGTAGGGATTTCG
CGACAGTCCGGAAGGTCCTGTCCATGCCGCAGGTGAACATCGTTAAAAAGACCGAAGTACAGACCGGAGG
CTTCTCCAAGGAAAGTATCCTCCCGAAAAGGAACAGCGACAAGCTGATCGCACGCAAAAAAGATTGGGAC
CCCAAGAAATACGGCGGATTCGATTCTCCTACAGTCGCTTACAGTGTACTGGTTGTGGCCAAAGTGGAGA
AAGGGAAGTCTAAAAAACTCAAAAGCGTCAAGGAACTGCTGGGCATCACAATCATGGAGCGATCAAGCTT
CGAAAAAAACCCCATCGACTTTCTCGAGGCGAAAGGATATAAAGAGGTCAAAAAAGACCTCATCATTAAG
CTTCCCAAGTACTCTCTCTTTGAGCTTGAAAACGGCCGGAAACGAATGCTCGCTAGTGCGGGCGAGCTGC
AGAAAGGTAACGAGCTGGCACTGCCCTCTAAATACGTTAATTTCTTGTATCTGGCCAGCCACTATGAAAA
GCTCAAAGGATCTCCCGAAGATAATGAGCAGAAGCAGCTGTTCGTGGAACAACACAAACACTACCTTGAT
GAGATCATCGAGCAAATAAGCGAATTCTCCAAAAGAGTGATCCTCGCCGACGCTAACCTCGATAAGGTGC
TTTCTGCTTACAATAAGCACAGGGATAAGCCCATCAGGGAGCAGGCAGAAAACATTATCCACTTGTTTAC
TCTGACCAACTTGGGCGCGCCTGCAGCCTTCAAGTACTTCGACACCACCATAGACAGAAAGCGGTACACC
TCTACAAAGGAGGTCCTGGACGCCACACTGATTCATCAGTCAATTACGGGGCTCTATGAAACAAGAATCG
ACCTCTCTCAGCTCGGTGGAGACAGCAGGGCTGACCCCAAGAAGAAGAGGAAGGTGGGTTCGATGGTGAG
CAAGGGCGAGGAGCTGTTCACCGGGGTGGTGCCCATCCTGGTCGAGCTGGACGGCGACGTAAACGGCCAC
AAGTTCAGCGTGTCCGGCGAGGGCGAGGGCGATGCCACCTACGGCAAGCTGACCCTGAAGTTCATCTGCA
CCACCGGCAAGCTGCCCGTGCCCTGGCCCACCCTCGTGACCACCTTCGGCTACGGCCTGCAGTGCTTCGC
CCGCTACCCCGACCACATGAAGCAGCACGACTTCTTCAAGTCCGCCATGCCCGAAGGCTACGTCCAGGAG
CGCACCATCTTCTTCAAGGACGACGGCAACTACAAGACCCGCGCCGAGGTGAAGTTCGAGGGCGACACCC
TGGTGAACCGCATCGAGCTGAAGGGCATCGACTTCAAGGAGGACGGCAACATCCTGGGGCACAAGCTGGA
GTACAACTACAACAGCCACAACGTCTATATCATGGCCGACAAGCAGAAGAACGGCATCAAGGTGAACTTC
AAGATCCGCCACAACATCGAGGACGGCAGCGTGCAGCTCGCCGACCACTACCAGCAGAACACCCCCATCG
GCGACGGCCCCGTGCTGCTGCCCGACAACCACTACCTGAGCTACCAGTCCGCCCTGAGCAAAGACCCCAA
CGAGAAGCGCGATCACATGGTCCTGCTGGAGTTCGTGACCGCCGCCGGGATCACTCTCGGCATGGACGAG
CTGTACAAGTGAGCTTGTCAAGCAGATCGTTCAAACATTTGGCAATAAAGTTTCTTAAGATTGAATCCTG
TTGCCGGTCTTGCGATGATTATCATATAATTTCTGTTGAATTACGTTAAGCATGTAATAATTAACATGTA
ATGCATGACGTTATTTATGAGATGGGTTTTTATGATTAGAGTCCCGCAATTATACATTTAATACGCGATA
GAAAACAAAATATAGCGCGCAAACTAGGATAAATTATCGCGCGCGGTGTCATCTATGTTACTAGATCGAC
GCTACTAGAATTCGAGCTCGGAGCATCTTCATTCTTAAGATATGAAGATAATCTTCAAAAGGCCCCTGGG
AATCTGAAAGAAGAGAAGCAGGCCCATTTATATGGGAAAGAACAATAGTATTTCTTATATAGGCCCATTT
AAGTTGAAAACAATCTTCAAAAGTCCCACATCGCTTAGATAAGAAAACGAAGCTGAGTTTATATACAGCT
AGAGTCGAAGTAGTGATTGCCGTTAGTTTGAGAGTCCAGTTTTAGAGCTAGAAATAGCAAGTTAAAATAA
GGCTAGTCCGTTATCAACTTGAAAAAGTGGCACCGAGTCGGTGCTTTTTTTCTAGACCCAGCTTTCTTGT
ACAAAGTTGGCATTACGCTTTACGAGGATGCACATGTGACCGAGGGACACGAAGTGATCCGTTTAAACTA
TCAGTGTTTGACAGGATATATTGGCGGGTAAACCTAAGAGAAAAGAGCGTTTATTAGAATAATCGGATAT
TTAAAAGGGCGTGAAAAGGTTTATCCGTTCGTCCATTTGTATGTGCATGCCAACCACAGGGTTCCCCTCG
GGAGTCAGCCGTGCGGCTGCATGAAATCCTGGCCGGTTTGTCTGATGCCAAGCTGGCGGCCTGGCCGGCC
AGCTTGGCCGCTGAAGAAACCGAGCGCCGCCGTCTAAAAAGGTGATGTGTATTTGAGTAAAACAGCTTGC
GTCATGCGGTCGCTGCGTATATGATGCGATGAGTAAATAAACAAATACGCAAGGGGAACGCATGAAGGTT
ATCGCTGTACTTAACCAGAAAGGCGGGTCAGGCAAGACGACCATCGCAACCCATCTAGCCCGCGCCCTGC
AACTCGCCGGGGCCGATGTTCTGTTAGTCGATTCCGATCCCCAGGGCAGTGCCCGCGATTGGGCGGCCGT
GCGGGAAGATCAACCGCTAACCGTTGTCGGCATCGACCGCCCGACGATTGACCGCGACGTGAAGGCCATC
GGCCGGCGCGACTTCGTAGTGATCGACGGAGCGCCCCAGGCGGCGGACTTGGCTGTGTCCGCGATCAAGG
CAGCCGACTTCGTGCTGATTCCGGTGCAGCCAAGCCCTTACGACATATGGGCCACCGCCGACCTGGTGGA
GCTGGTTAAGCAGCGCATTGAGGTCACGGATGGAAGGCTACAAGCGGCCTTTGTCGTGTCGCGGGCGATC
AAAGGCACGCGCATCGGCGGTGAGGTTGCCGAGGCGCTGGCCGGGTACGAGCTGCCCATTCTTGAGTCCC
GTATCACGCAGCGCGTGAGCTACCCAGGCACTGCCGCCGCCGGCACAACCGTTCTTGAATCAGAACCCGA
GGGCGACGCTGCCCGCGAGGTCCAGGCGCTGGCCGCTGAAATTAAATCAAAACTCATTTGAGTTAATGAG
GTAAAGAGAAAATGAGCAAAAGCACAAACACGCTAAGTGCCGGCCGTCCGAGCGCACGCAGCAGCAAGGC
TGCAACGTTGGCCAGCCTGGCAGACACGCCAGCCATGAAGCGGGTCAACTTTCAGTTGCCGGCGGAGGAT
CACACCAAGCTGAAGATGTACGCGGTACGCCAAGGCAAGACCATTACCGAGCTGCTATCTGAATACATCG
CGCAGCTACCAGAGTAAATGAGCAAATGAATAAATGAGTAGATGAATTTTAGCGGCTAAAGGAGGCGGCA
TGGAAAATCAAGAACAACCAGGCACCGACGCCGTGGAATGCCCCATGTGTGGAGGAACGGGCGGTTGGCC
AGGCGTAAGCGGCTGGGTTGTCTGCCGGCCCTGCAATGGCACTGGAACCCCCAAGCCCGAGGAATCGGCG
TGAGCGGTCGCAAACCATCCGGCCCGGTACAAATCGGCGCGGCGCTGGGTGATGACCTGGTGGAGAAGTT
GAAGGCCGCGCAGGCCGCCCAGCGGCAACGCATCGAGGCAGAAGCACGCCCCGGTGAATCGTGGCAAGCG
GCCGCTGATCGAATCCGCAAAGAATCCCGGCAACCGCCGGCAGCCGGTGCGTCGTCGATTAGGAAGCCGC
CCAAGGGCGACGAGCAACCAGATTTTTTCGTTCCGATGCTCTATGACGTGGGCACCCGCGATAGTCGCAG
CATCATGGACGTGGCCGTTTTCCGTCTGTCGAAGCGTGACCGACGAGCTGGCGAGGTGATCCGCTACGAG
CTTCCAGACGGGCACGTAGAGGTTTCCGCAGGGCCGGCCGGCATGGCCAGTGTGTGGGATTACGACCTGG
TACTGATGGCGGTTTCCCATCTAACCGAATCCATGAACCGATACCGGGAAGGGAAGGGAGACAAGCCCGG
CCGCGTGTTCCGTCCACACGTTGCGGACGTACTCAAGTTCTGCCGGCGAGCCGATGGCGGAAAGCAGAAA
GACGACCTGGTAGAAACCTGCATTCGGTTAAACACCACGCACGTTGCCATGCAGCGTACGAAGAAGGCCA
AGAACGGCCGCCTGGTGACGGTATCCGAGGGTGAAGCCTTGATTAGCCGCTACAAGATCGTAAAGAGCGA
AACCGGGCGGCCGGAGTACATCGAGATCGAGCTAGCTGATTGGATGTACCGCGAGATTACAGAAGGCAAG
AACCCGGACGTGCTGACGGTTCACCCCGATTACTTTTTGATCGATCCCGGCATCGGCCGTTTTCTCTACC
GCCTGGCACGCCGCGCCGCAGGCAAGGCAGAAGCCAGATGGTTGTTCAAGACGATCTACGAACGCAGTGG
CAGCGCCGGAGAGTTCAAGAAGTTCTGTTTCACCGTGCGCAAGCTGATCGGGTCAAATGACCTGCCGGAG
TACGATTTGAAGGAGGAGGCGGGGCAGGCTGGCCCGATCCTAGTCATGCGCTACCGCAACCTGATCGAGG
GCGAAGCATCCGCCGGTTCCTAATGTACGGAGCAGATGCTAGGGCAAATTGCCCTAGCAGGGGAAAAAGG
TCGAAAAAGCTTCTTTCCTGTGGATAGCACGTACATTGGGAACCCAAAGCCGTACATTGGGAACCGGAAC
CCGTACATTGGGAACCCAAAGCCGTACATTGGGAACCGGTCACACATGTAAGTGACTGATATAAAAGAGA
AAAAAGGCGATTTTTCCGCCTAAAACTCTTTAAAACTTATTAAAACTCTTAAAACCCGCCTGGCCTGTGC
ATAACTGTCTGGCCAGCGCACAGCCGAACAGCTGCAAAAAGCGCCCACATCAAGGCTCCGAGTGCGCGGA
ACCCCTATTTGTTTATTTTTCTAAATACATTCAAATATGTATCCGCTCATGAGACAATAACCCGCCTGGC
CTGTGCATAACTGTCTGGCCAGCGCACAGCCGAACAGCTGCAAAAAGCGCCCACATCAAGGCTCCGAGTG
CGCGGAACCCCTATTTGTTTATTTTTCTAAATACATTCAAATATGTATCCGCTCATGAGACAATAACCCT
GATAAATGCTTCAATAATATTGAAAAAGGAAGAGTATGGCTAAAATGAGAATATCACCGGAATTGAAAAA
ACTGATCGAAAAATACCGCTGCGTAAAAGATACGGAAGGAATGTCTCCTGCTAAGGTATATAAGCTGGTG
GGAGAAAATGAAAACCTATATTTAAAAATGACGGACAGCCGGTATAAAGGGACCACCTATGATGTGGAAC
GGGAAAAGGACATGATGCTATGGCTGGAAGGAAAGCTGCCTGTTCCAAAGGTCCTGCACTTTGAACGGCA
TGATGGCTGGAGCAATCTGCTCATGAGTGAGGCCGATGGCGTCCTTTGCTCGGAAGAGTATGAAGATGAA
CAAAGCCCTGAAAAGATTATCGAGCTGTATGCGGAGTGCATCAGGCTCTTTCACTCCATCGACATATCGG
ATTGTCCCTATACGAATAGCTTAGACAGCCGCTTAGCCGAATTGGATTACTTACTGAATAACGATCTGGC
CGATGTGGATTGCGAAAACTGGGAAGAGGACACTCCATTTAAAGATCCGCGCGAGCTGTATGATTTTTTA
AAGACGGAAAAGCCCGAAGAGGAACTTGTCTTTTCCCACGGCGACCTGGGAGACAGCAACATCTTTGTGA
AAGATGGCAAAGTAAGTGGCTTTATTGATCTTGGGAGAAGCGGCAGGGCGGACAAGTGGTATGACATTGC
CTTCTGCGTCCGGTCGCTCAGGGAGGATATCGGGGAAGAACAGTATGTCGAGCTATTTTTTGACTTACTG
GGGATCAAGCCTGATTGGGAGAAAATAAAATATTATATTTTACTGGATGAATTGTTTTAGCTGTCAGACC
AAGTTTACTCATATATACTTTAGATTGATTTAAAACTTCATTTTTAATTTAAAAGGATCTAGGTGAAGAT
CCTTTTTGATAATCTCATGACCAAAATCCCTTAACGTGAGTTTTCGTTCCACTGAGCGTCAGACCCCGTA
GAAAAGATCAAAGGATCTTCTTGAGATCCTTTTTTTCTGCGCGTAATCTGCTGCTTGCAAACAAAAAAAC
CACCGCTACCAGCGGTGGTTTGTTTGCCGGATCAAGAGCTACCAACTCTTTTTCCGAAGGTAACTGGCTT
CAGCAGAGCGCAGATACCAAATACTGTTCTTCTAGTGTAGCCGTAGTTAGGCCACCACTTCAAGAACTCT
GTAGCACCGCCTACATACCTCGCTCTGCTAATCCTGTTACCAGTGGCTGCTGCCAGTGGCGATAAGTCGT
GTCTTACCGGGTTGGACTCAAGACGATAGTTACCGGATAAGGCGCAGCGGTCGGGCTGAACGGGGGGTTC
GTGCACACAGCCCAGCTTGGAGCGAACGACCTACACCGAACTGAGATACCTACAGCGTGAGCTATGAGAA
AGCGCCACGCTTCCCGAAGGGAGAAAGGCGGACAGGTATCCGGTAAGCGGCAGGGTCGGAACAGGAGAGC
GCACGAGGGAGCTTCCAGGGGGAAACGCCTGGTATCTTTATAGTCCTGTCGGGTTTCGCCACCTCTGACT
TGAGCGTCGATTTTTGTGATGCTCGTCAGGGGGGCGGAGCCTATGGAAAAACGCCAGCAACGCGGCCTTT
TTACGGTTCCTGCTCGGATCTGTTGGACCGGACAGTAGTCATGGTTGATGGGCTGCCTGTATCGAGTGGT
GATTTTGTGCCGAGCTGCCGGTCGGGGAGCTGTTGGCTGGCTGGTGGCAGGATATATTGTGGTGTAAACA
AATTGACGCTTAGACAACTTAATAACACATTGCGGACGTTTTTAATGTACTGGGGTT
